>Addgene plasmid #205405 | pICH41276(3Uter)-tAT5G10630 | addgene full sequence | sequence record 404857 | Addgene NGS Result
CTAGACAGGCTTATCTTGGACAAGAAGAAGATCGCTTGGCCTCGCGCGCAGATCAGTTGGAAGAATTTGT
CCATTACGTAAAAGGCGAGATCACCAAGGTAGTCGGCAAATAACTGTCAGACCAAGTTTACTCATATATA
CTTTAGATTGATTTAAAACTTCATTTTTAATTTAAAAGGATCTAGGTGAAGATCCTTTTTGATAATCTCA
TGACCAAAATCCCTTAACGTGAGTTTTCGTTCCACTGAGCGTCAGACCCCGTAGAAAAGATCAAAGGATC
TTCTTGAGATCCTTTTTTTCTGCGCGTAATCTGCTGCTTGCAAACAAAAAAACCACCGCTACCAGCGGTG
GTTTGTTTGCCGGATCAAGAGCTACCAACTCTTTTTCCGAAGGTAACTGGCTTCAGCAGAGCGCAGATAC
CAAATACTGTTCTTCTAGTGTAGCCGTAGTTAGGCCACCACTTCAAGAACTCTGTAGCACCGCCTACATA
CCTCGCTCTGCTAATCCTGTTACCAGTGGCTGCTGCCAGTGGCGATAAGTCGTGTCTTACCGGGTTGGAC
TCAAGACGATAGTTACCGGATAAGGCGCAGCGGTCGGGCTGAACGGGGGGTTCGTGCACACAGCCCAGCT
TGGAGCGAACGACCTACACCGAACTGAGATACCTACAGCGTGAGCTATGAGAAAGCGCCACGCTTCCCGA
AGGGAGAAAGGCGGACAGGTATCCGGTAAGCGGCAGGGTCGGAACAGGAGAGCGCACGAGGGAGCTTCCA
GGGGGAAACGCCTGGTATCTTTATAGTCCTGTCGGGTTTCGCCACCTCTGACTTGAGCGTCGATTTTTGT
GATGCTCGTCAGGGGGGCGGAGCCTATGGAAAAACGCCAGCAACGCGGCCTTTTTACGGTTCCTGGCCTT
TTGCTGGCCTTTTGCTCACATGTTCTTTCCTGCGTTATCCCCTGATTCTGTGGATAACCGTATTACCGCC
TTTGAGTGAGCTGATACCGCTCGCCGCAGCCGAACGACCGAGCGCAGCGAGTCAGTGAGCGAGGAAGCGG
AAGAGCGCCCAATACGCAAACCGCCTCTCCCCGCGCGTTGGCCGATTCATTAATCACTCTGTGGTCTCAG
CTTACATTCTCTGTTGTTGTACGAGTTTTACTTGTTCACTATAAATCAAGTCGTCCCAAGTTTTGTCTGC
AATACAGTATCAGGAAATATCCTAAAATAGATCATGCAAAATTCGAATCAAATTTTATTGTGTAATTCAA
TTTATCCATTTTTTTTTGTGTTTAACACAATAAATCTTTCTTCTTAAAAATAAGTCTTTTTATTTGCAGT
AATTCTGTAGACTATGATGAGTTGATGACACTATATAATCTTCGTAAGGTAATAAACTCAGTACAAAAAG
AGTGGAGGTCAAAGTTAAGATAAAATCTCTCTACAAGATCAAAGTTAAGACAAGTGATACGAAACATTCT
ACAATGCAAAACATGAAAACATAATATTTTGTTTTCTGCAATTTCATGCAAATAACTTGAGACACTTTTT
GAACAACACTGATTTTTACATATGAATTCATCTTGCAATTTTTCCTAACATTTCTATAGAGTGACATGTT
AGTATTCCCGTATAATATAACTCAGTCGCTTGAGACCACGAAGTGGCTCTTCAGTGGACGAAAGGGCCTC
GTGATACGCCTATTTTTATAGGTTAATGTCATGATAATAATGGTTTCTTAGACGTCAGGTGGCACTTTTC
GGGGAAATGTGCGCGGAACCCCTATTTGTTTATTTTTCTAAATACATTCAAATATGTATCCGCTCATGAG
ACAATAACCCTGATAAATGCTTCAATAATATTGAAAAAGGAAGAGTATGCGCTCACGCAACTGGTCCAGA
ACCTTGACCGAACGCAGCGGTGGTAACGGCGCAGTGGCGGTTTTCATGGCTTGTTATGACTGTTTTTTTT
TGGGGTACAGTCTATGCCTCGGGCATCCAAGCAGCAAGCGCGTTACGCCGTGGGTCGATGTTTGATGTTA
TGGAGCAGCAACGATGTTACGCAGCAGGGCAGTCGCCCTAAAACAAAGTTAAACATCATGAGGGAAGCGG
TGATCGCCGAAGTATCGACTCAACTATCAGAGGTAGTTGGCGTCATCGAGCGCCATCTCGAACCGACGTT
GCTGGCCGTACATTTGTACGGCTCCGCAGTGGATGGCGGCCTGAAGCCACACAGCGATATTGATTTGCTG
GTTACGGTGACCGTAAGGCTTGATGAAACAACGCGGCGAGCTTTGATCAACGACCTTTTGGAAACTTCGG
CTTCCCCTGGAGAGAGCGAGATTCTCCGCGCTGTAGAAGTCACCATTGTTGTGCACGACGACATCATTCC
GTGGCGTTATCCAGCTAAGCGCGAACTGCAATTTGGAGAATGGCAGCGCAATGACATTCTTGCAGGTATC
TTCGAGCCAGCCACGATCGACATTGATCTGGCTATCTTGCTGACAAAAGCAAGAGAACATAGCGTTGCCT
TGGTAGGTCCAGCGGCGGAGGAACTCTTTGATCCGGTTCCTGAACAGGATCTATTTGAGGCGCTAAATGA
AACCTTAACGCTATGGAACTCGCCGCCCGACTGGGCTGGCGATGAGCGAAATGTAGTGCTTACGTTGTCC
CGCATTTGGTACAGCGCAGTAACCGGCAAAATCGCGCCGAAGGATGTCGCTGCCGACTGGGCAATGGAGC
GCCTGCCGGCCCAGTATCAGCCCGTCATACTTGAAG
Features (pLannotate 1.2.2; 6 found; start..end, strand, type, name):
    284..872     +  rep_origin     ori: high-copy-number ColE1/pMB1/pBR322/pUC origin of replication
   1055..1104    +  CDS            lacI (fragment): lac repressor; lacI; The lac repressor binds to the lac operator to inhibit transcription in E. coli. This inhibition can be relieved by adding lactose or isopropyl-β-D-thiogalactopyranoside (IPTG).
   1762..1866    +  promoter       AmpR promoter: bla
   1857..1937    -  CDS            int (fragment): INT2_ECOLX - Protein inferred from homology: Swiss-Prot protein existence level 3. Putative integrase believed to be involved in the insertion of antibiotic resistance genes into plasmids and transposons. From Escherichia coli.
   2025..2081    +  CDS            GmR (fragment): gentamycin acetyltransferase; aacC1; confers resistance to gentamycin
   2088..110     +  CDS            aadA (across the origin): S3AD_ECOLX - Experimental evidence at protein level: Swiss-Prot protein existence level 1. Mediates bacterial resistance to the antibiotics streptomycin and spectinomycin. From Escherichia coli.
