[The description below was written by a language model from this plasmid's Addgene catalogue record and pLannotate feature annotations shown in this document.]
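Description:
pICH41276(3Uter)-tAT5G10630 is a level 0 part plasmid for the MoClo (modular Golden Gate) cloning system, built on the pICH41276 acceptor backbone, which is the level 0 position reserved for combined 3′UTR-plus-terminator modules. It is a small bacterial cloning vector of about 2.8 kb, maintained in E. coli at high copy through a ColE1/pUC-type origin of replication. Selection is with spectinomycin, conferred by an aadA aminoglycoside adenylyltransferase gene that spans the numbering origin of the circular sequence. The automated annotation places an AmpR (bla) promoter upstream of this gene, along with short fragments matching an integrase, a gentamicin acetyltransferase and lacI. These are brief partial matches, most plausibly remnants of the integron-type cassette from which the resistance marker was derived and of the original cloning region, rather than functional genes.

The payload is tAT5G10630, a 513 bp fragment from Arabidopsis thaliana representing the 3′UTR and transcription terminator region of the AT5G10630 locus. The feature table does not annotate this insert, which is expected since it is not a standard library part; by elimination it probably lies in the unannotated stretch between the lacI fragment and the AmpR promoter, though the record does not state its coordinates or the flanking cloning sites. The plasmid has no promoter or coding sequence of its own for plant expression. As a level 0 module it is meant to be released by type IIS restriction digestion and assembled downstream of promoter and coding sequence parts into level 1 transcription units. It was deposited in connection with work on identifying and engineering constitutive and repressible plant promoters.
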