Addgene plasmid #205405: pICH41276(3Uter)-tAT5G10630
Purpose: MoClo lvl0 3'UTR+Terminator part
Depositing lab: Jennifer Nemhauser. Depositing organization: University of Washington. Publication: Building a pipeline to identify and engineer constitutive and repressible promoters. Yang EJY, Nemhauser JL. Quant Plant Biol. 2023 Oct 19;4:e12. doi: 10.1017/qpb.2023.10. eCollection 2023. PubMed 37901686.
Backbone
  Vector backbone: pICH41276
  Backbone manufacturer: Sylvestre Marillonnet Lab
  Vector type: Synthetic Biology
Growth in bacteria
  Bacterial resistance: Spectinomycin, 50 μg/mL
  Growth temperature: 37°C
  Growth strain: DH5alpha
  Copy number: High Copy
Gene/Insert
  Gene/Insert name: tAT5G10630
  Species: A. thaliana (mustard weed)
  Insert size (bp): 513
  Cloning method: Restriction Enzyme; 5′ cloning site unknown (unknown if destroyed)
Terms and licenses: Academic/Nonprofit Terms; Industry Terms: Not Available to Industry
How to cite: pICH41276(3Uter)-tAT5G10630 was a gift from Jennifer Nemhauser (Addgene plasmid # 205405 ; http://n2t.net/addgene:205405 ; RRID:Addgene_205405)
